Addgene plasmid #37188: pCMV-Tag2B EDD
Depositing lab: Darren Saunders & Charles Watts. Depositing organization: Garvan Institute of Medical Research. Publication: EDD, the human hyperplastic discs protein, has a role in progesterone receptor coactivation and potential involvement in DNA damage response. Henderson MJ, Russell AJ, Hird S, Munoz M, Clancy JL, Lehrbach GM, Calanni ST, Jans DA, Sutherland RL, Watts CK. J Biol Chem. 2002 Jul 19;277(29):26468-78. Epub 2002 May 13. 10.1074/jbc.M203527200 PubMed 12011095.
Backbone
  Vector backbone: pCMV-Tag2B
  Backbone manufacturer: Stratagene
  Backbone size w/o insert (bp): 4373
  Total vector size (bp): 12770
  Vector type: Mammalian Expression
  Selectable markers: Neomycin (select with G418)
Growth in bacteria
  Bacterial resistance: Kanamycin, 50 μg/mL
  Growth temperature: 37°C
  Growth strain: DH5alpha
  Copy number: Unknown
Gene/Insert
  Gene/Insert name: EDD (alt name: UBR5)
  Species: H. sapiens (human)
  Insert size (bp): 8397
  Mutation: Please see Depositor Comments
  Entrez Gene: UBR5 (a.k.a. DD5, EDD, EDD1, HYD, NEDSBH)
  Promoter: CMV
  Tag / fusion protein: FLAG (N terminal on insert); 6x His Tag (C terminal on insert)
  Cloning method: Restriction Enzyme; 5′ cloning site ApaI (unknown if destroyed); 3′ cloning site SacII (unknown if destroyed)
  Sequencing primers: 5′ CMV Forward; 3′ T7 Forward
Resource information
  A portion of this plasmid was derived from a plasmid made by: Amanda Russell, Cancer Research Program, Garvan Institute of Medical Research, NSW, Australia
Terms and licenses: Academic/Nonprofit Terms; Industry Terms: Not Available to Industry
Depositor comments: Addgene NGS results identified a K503R mutation within the UBR5 translation. There is no information on the functional consequence of this mutation
How to cite: pCMV-Tag2B EDD was a gift from Darren Saunders & Charles Watts (Addgene plasmid # 37188 ; http://n2t.net/addgene:37188 ; RRID:Addgene_37188)
