[The description below was written by a language model from this plasmid's Addgene catalogue record and pLannotate feature annotations shown in this document.]
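Description:
pCMV-Tag2B EDD is a mammalian expression plasmid of about 12.8 kb, built on the Stratagene pCMV-Tag2B backbone, that carries the full-length human EDD cDNA (also called UBR5, the homologue of Drosophila hyperplastic discs). The roughly 8.4 kb open reading frame encodes a large E3 ubiquitin-protein ligase associated with the N-end rule pathway. It sits downstream of the human cytomegalovirus immediate early enhancer and promoter and is followed by an SV40 polyadenylation signal. The backbone supplies an N-terminal FLAG epitope, and a 6xHis tag is fused directly to the C-terminus of the coding sequence, so the protein can be detected or purified from either end. The record lists ApaI and SacII as the cloning sites. T3 and T7 phage promoters flank the insert region, and remnants of a pBluescript-type polylinker surround it. Sequencing by the repository found a K503R substitution in the UBR5 translation; its functional consequence is not known.

The plasmid replicates in E. coli from a high-copy ColE1/pUC-type origin and also carries an f1 origin for single-stranded DNA production. A single Tn5 aminoglycoside phosphotransferase gene (NeoR/KanR) provides selection in both hosts. A bacterial bla-type promoter drives it for kanamycin resistance in bacteria, and the SV40 early promoter, with an HSV TK polyadenylation signal, drives it for G418 selection of transfected mammalian cells. The associated publication concerns EDD's role in progesterone receptor coactivation and its possible involvement in the DNA damage response, which suggests use for transient or stable overexpression of tagged EDD in interaction, localisation and functional studies.
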