Features (pLannotate 1.2.2; 22 found; start..end, strand, type, name):
      1..304     +  enhancer       CMV enhancer: human cytomegalovirus immediate early enhancer
    305..508     +  promoter       CMV promoter: human cytomegalovirus (CMV) immediate early promoter
    554..572     +  promoter       T3 promoter: promoter for bacteriophage T3 RNA polymerase
    585..608     +  misc_feature   MCS (fragment): pBluescript multiple cloning site
    616..640     +  CDS            3xFLAG (fragment): three tandem FLAG® epitope tags
    649..675     +  misc_feature   MCS (fragment): pBluescript multiple cloning site
    703..9099    +  CDS            UBR5 (sequence partly withheld): UBR5_HUMAN - Also known as EDD, EDD1, HYD, KIAA0896. Experimental evidence at protein level: Swiss-Prot protein existence level 1. E3 ubiquitin-protein ligase which is a component of the N-end rule pathway. Recognizes and binds to proteins bearing specific N- terminal residues that are destabilizing according to the N-end rule, leading to their ubiquitination and subsequent degradation (By similarity). Involved in maturation and/or transcriptional regulation of mRNA by activating CDK9 by polyubiquitination. May play a role in control of cell cycle progression. May have tumor suppressor functio
   9100..9117    +  CDS            7xHis (fragment): 6xHis affinity tag
   9123..9167    +  misc_feature   MCS (fragment): pBluescript multiple cloning site
   9207..9225    -  promoter       T7 promoter: promoter for bacteriophage T7 RNA polymerase
   9235..9274    +  CDS            lacZα (fragment): LacZα fragment of β-galactosidase; lacZ fragment
   9284..9339    +  intron         small t intron (fragment): SV40 (simian virus 40) small t antigen intron
   9339..9476    +  CDS            large T antigen (fragment): large T antigen from SV40 (simian virus 40)
   9499..9620    +  polyA_signal   SV40 poly(A) signal: SV40 polyadenylation signal
   9654..10082   -  rep_origin     f1 ori (sequence partly withheld): f1 bacteriophage origin of replication; arrow indicates direction of (+) strand synthesis
  10109..10211   +  promoter       AmpR promoter: bla
  10215..10572   +  promoter       SV40 promoter: SV40 enhancer and early promoter
  10607..11401   +  CDS            NeoR/KanR: aminoglycoside phosphotransferase from Tn5; aph(3')-II (or nptII); confers resistance to neomycin, kanamycin, and G418 (Geneticin®)
  11422..11574   +  CDS            ble (fragment): BLE_KLEPN - Experimental evidence at protein level: Swiss-Prot protein existence level 1. Binding protein with a strong affinity to the bleomycin family of antibiotics. Binds to CL990; an antimitotic-antibiotic compound. From Klebsiella pneumoniae.
  11633..11680   +  polyA_signal   HSV TK poly(A) signal: herpes simplex virus thymidine kinase polyadenylation signal (Cole and Stacy, 1985)
  12009..12597   +  rep_origin     ori: high-copy-number ColE1/pMB1/pBR322/pUC origin of replication
  12712..12771   +  enhancer       CMV enhancer (fragment): human cytomegalovirus immediate early enhancer
>Addgene plasmid #37188 | pCMV-Tag2B EDD | addgene full sequence | sequence record 237397 | Addgene NGS Result
CGTTACATAACTTACGGTAAATGGCCCGCCTGGCTGACCGCCCAACGACCCCCGCCCATTGACGTCAATA
ATGACGTATGTTCCCATAGTAACGCCAATAGGGACTTTCCATTGACGTCAATGGGTGGAGTATTTACGGT
AAACTGCCCACTTGGCAGTACATCAAGTGTATCATATGCCAAGTACGCCCCCTATTGACGTCAATGACGG
TAAATGGCCCGCCTGGCATTATGCCCAGTACATGACCTTATGGGACTTTCCTACTTGGCAGTACATCTAC
GTATTAGTCATCGCTATTACCATGGTGATGCGGTTTTGGCAGTACATCAATGGGCGTGGATAGCGGTTTG
ACTCACGGGGATTTCCAAGTCTCCACCCCATTGACGTCAATGGGAGTTTGTTTTGGCACCAAAATCAACG
GGACTTTCCAAAATGTCGTAACAACTCCGCCCCATTGACGCAAATGGGCGGTAGGCGTGTACGGTGGGAG
GTCTATATAAGCAGAGCTGGTTTAGTGAACCGTCAGATCCGCTAGCGATTACGCCAAGCTCGAAATTAAC
CCTCACTAAAGGGAACAAAAGCTGGAGCTCCACCGCGGTGGCGGCCGCCACCATGGATTACAAGGATGAC
GACGATAAGAGCCCGGGCGGATCCCCCGGGCTGCAGGAATTCGATCGAGTGGAGGACGAGAAGGAAAGCA
CCATGACGTCCATCCATTTCGTGGTTCACCCGCTGCCGGGCACCGAGGACCAGCTCAATGACAGGTTACG
AGAAGTTTCTGAGAAGCTGAACAAATATAATTTAAACAGCCACCCCCCTTTGAATGTATTGGAACAGGCT
ACTATTAAACAGTGTGTGGTGGGACCAAATCATGCTGCCTTTCTTCTTGAGGATGGTAGAGTTTGCAGGA
TTGGTTTTTCAGTACAGCCAGACAGATTGGAATTGGGTAAACCTGATAATAATGATGGGTCAAAGTTGAA
CAGCAACTCGGGGGCAGGGAGGACGTCAAGGCCTGGTAGGACAAGCGACTCTCCATGGTTTCTCTCAGGT
TCTGAGACTCTAGGCAGGCTGGCAGGCAACACCTTAGGAAGCCGCTGGAGTTCTGGAGTGGGTGGAAGTG
GTGGAGGATCCTCTGGTAGGTCATCAGCTGGAGCTCGAGATTCCCGCCGGCAGACTCGAGTTATTCGGAC
AGGACGGGATCGAGGGTCTGGGCTTTTGGGCAGTCAGCCCCAGCCAGTTATTCCAGCATCTGTCATTCCA
GAGGAGCTGATTTCACAGGCCCAAGTTGTTTTACAAGGCAAATCCAGAAGTGTCATTATTCGAGAACTTC
AGAGAACAAATCTTGATGTGAACCTTGCTGTAAATAATTTACTTAGCCGGGATGATGAAGATGGAGATGA
TGGGGATGATACAGCCAGCGAATCTTATTTGCCTGGAGAGGATCTTATGTCTCTCCTTGATGCCGACATT
CATTCTGCCCACCCAAGTGTCATTATTGATGCAGATGCCATGTTTTCTGAAGACATTAGCTATTTTGGTT
ACCCTTCTTTTCGTCGTTCATCACTTTCCAGGCTAGGCTCATCTCGAGTTCTCCTTCTTCCCTTAGAGAG
AGACTCTGAGCTGTTGCGTGAACGTGAATCCGTTTTACGTTTACGTGAACGAAGGTGGCTTGATGGAGCC
TCATTTGATAATGAAAGGGGTTCTACCAGCAAGGAAGGAGAGCCAAACTTGGATAAGAAGAATACACCTG
TTCAAAGTCCAGTATCTCTAGGAGAAGATTTGCAGTGGTGGCCTGATAAGGATGGAACAAAATTCATCTG
TATTGGGGCTCTGTATTCTGAACTTCTGGCTGTCAGCAGTAAAGGAGAACTTTATCAGTGGAAATGGAGT
GAATCTGAGCCTTACAGAAATGCCCAGAATCCTTCATTACATCATCCACGAGCAACATTTTTGGGGTTAA
CCAATGAAAAGATAGTCCTCCTGTCTGCAAATAGCATAAGAGCAACTGTAGCTACAGAAAATAACAAGGT
TGCTACATGGGTGGATGAAACTTTAAGTTCTGTGGCTTCTAAATTAGAGCACACTGCTCAGACTTACTCT
GAACTTCAAGGAGAGCGGATAGTTTCTTTACATTGCTGTGCCCTTTACACCTGCGCTCAGCTGGAAAACA
GTTTATATTGGTGGGGTGTAGTTCCTTTTAGTCAAAGGAGGAAAATGTTAGAGAAAGCTAGAGCAAAAAA
TAAAAAGCCTAAATCCAGTGCTGGTATTTCTTCAATGCCGAACATCACTGTTGGTACCCAGGTATGCTTG
AGAAATAATCCTCTTTATCATGCTGGAGCAGTTGCATTTTCAATTAGTGCTGGGATTCCTAAAGTTGGTG
TCTTAATGGAGTCAGTTTGGAATATGAATGACAGCTGTAGATTTCAACTTAGATCTCCTGAAAGCTTGAA
AAACATGGAAAAAGCTAGCAAAACTACTGAAGCTAAGCCTGAAAGTAAGCAGGAGCCAGTGAAAACAGAA
ATGGGTCCTCCACCATCTCCAGCATCCACGTGTAGTGATGCATCCTCAATTGCCAGCAGTGCATCAATGC
CATACAAACGACGACGGTCAACCCCTGCACCAAAAGAAGAGGAAAAGGTGAATGAAGAGCAGTGGTCTCT
TCGGGAAGTGGTTTTTGTGGAAGATGTCAAGAATGTTCCTGTTGGCAAGGTGCTAAAAGTAGATGGTGCC
TATGTTGCTGTAAAATTTCCAGGAACCTCCAGTAATACTAACTGTCAGAACAGCTCTGGTCCAGATGCTG
ACCCTTCTTCTCTCCTGCAGGATTGTAGGTTACTTAGAATTGATGAATTGCAGGTTGTCAAAACTGGTGG
AACACCGAAGGTTCCCGACTGTTTCCAAAGGACTCCTAAAAAGCTTTGTATACCTGAAAAAACAGAAATA
TTAGCAGTGAATGTAGATTCCAAAGGTGTTCATGCTGTTCTGAAGACTGGAAATTGGGTACGATACTGTA
TCTTTGATCTTGCTACAGGAAAAGCAGAACAGGAAAATAATTTTCCTACAAGCAGCATTGCTTTCCTTGG
TCAGAATGAGAGGAATGTAGCCATTTTCACTGCTGGACAGGAATCTCCCATTATTCTTCGAGATGGAAAT
GGTACCATCTACCCAATGGCCAAAGATTGCATGGGAGGAATAAGGGATCCCGATTGGCTGGATCTTCCAC
CTATTAGTAGTCTTGGAATGGGTGTGCATTCTTTAATAAATCTTCCTGCCAATTCAACAATCAAAAAGAA
AGCTGCTGTTATCATCATGGCTGTAGAGAAACAAACCTTAATGCAACACATTCTGCGCTGTGACTATGAG
GCCTGTCGACAATATCTAATGAATCTTGAGCAAGCGGTTGTTTTAGAGCAGAATCTACAGATGCTGCAGA
CATTCATCAGCCACAGATGTGATGGAAATCGAAATATTTTGCATGCTTGTGTATCAGTTTGCTTTCCAAC
CAGCAATAAAGAAACTAAAGAAGAAGAGGAAGCGGAGCGTTCTGAAAGAAATACATTTGCAGAAAGGCTT
TCTGCTGTTGAGGCCATTGCAAATGCAATATCAGTTGTTTCAAGTAATGGCCCAGGTAATCGGGCTGGAT
CATCAAGTAGCCGAAGTTTGAGATTACGGGAAATGATGAGACGTTCGTTGAGAGCAGCTGGTTTGGGTAG
ACATGAAGCTGGAGCTTCATCCAGTGACCACCAGGATCCAGTTTCACCCCCCATAGCTCCCCCTAGTTGG
GTTCCTGACCCTCCTGCGATGGATCCTGATGGTGACATTGATTTTATCCTGGCCCCCGCTGTGGGATCTC
TTACCACAGCAGCAACCGGTACTGGTCAAGGACCAAGCACCTCCACTATTCCAGGTCCTTCCACAGAGCC
ATCTGTAGTAGAATCCAAGGATCGAAAGGCGAATGCTCATTTTATATTGAAATTGTTATGTGACAGTGTG
GTTCTCCAGCCCTATCTACGAGAACTTCTTTCTGCCAAGGATGCAAGAGGGATGACCCCATTTATGTCAG
CTGTAAGTGGCCGAGCTTATCCTGCTGCAATTACCATCTTAGAAACTGCTCAGAAAATTGCAAAAGCTGA
AATATCCTCAAGTGAAAAAGAGGAAGATGTATTCATGGGAATGGTTTGCCCATCAGGTACCAACCCTGAT
GACTCTCCTTTATATGTTTTATGTTGTAATGACACTTGCAGTTTTACATGGACTGGAGCAGAGCACATTA
ACCAGGATATTTTTGAGTGTCGAACTTGTGGCTTGCTGGAGTCACTGTGTTGTTGTACGGAATGTGCAAG
GGTTTGTCATAAAGGTCATGATTGCAAACTCAAACGGACATCACCAACAGCCTACTGTGATTGTTGGGAG
AAATGTAAATGTAAAACTCTTATTGCTGGACAGAAATCTGCTCGTCTTGATCTACTTTATCGCCTGCTCA
CTGCTACTAATCTGGTTACTCTGCCAAACAGCAGGGGAGAGCACCTCTTACTATTCTTAGTACAGACAGT
CGCAAGGCAGACGGTGGAGCATTGTCAATACAGGCCACCTCGAATCAGGGAAGATCGTAACCGAAAAACA
GCCAGTCCTGAAGATTCAGATATGCCAGATCATGATTTGGAGCCTCCAAGATTTGCCCAGCTTGCATTGG
AGCGTGTTCTACAGGACTGGAATGCCTTGAAATCTATGATTATGTTTGGGTCGCAGGAGAATAAAGACCC
TCTTAGTGCCAGCAGTAGAATAGGCCATCTTTTGCCAGAAGAGCAAGTATACCTCAATCAGCAAAGTGGC
ACAATTCGGCTGGACTGTTTCACTCATTGCCTTATAGTTAAGTGTACAGCAGATATTTTGCTTTTAGATA
CTCTACTAGGTACACTAGTGAAAGAACTCCAAAACAAATATACACCTGGACGTAGAGAAGAAGCTATTGC
TGTGACAATGAGGTTTCTACGTTCAGTGGCAAGAGTTTTTGTTATTCTGAGTGTGGAAATGGCTTCATCC
AAAAAGAAAAACAACTTTATTCCACAGCCAATTGGAAAATGCAAGCGTGTATTCCAAGCATTGCTACCTT
ACGCTGTGGAAGAATTGTGCAACGTAGCAGAGTCACTGATTGTTCCTGTCAGAATGGGGATTGCTCGTCC
AACTGCACCATTTACCCTGGCTAGTACTAGCATAGATGCCATGCAGGGCAGTGAAGAATTATTTTCAGTG
GAACCACTACCACCACGACCATCATCTGATCAGTCTAGCAGCTCCAGTCAGTCTCAGTCATCCTACATCA
TCAGGAATCCACAGCAGAGGCGCATCAGCCAGTCACAGCCCGTTCGGGGCAGAGATGAAGAACAGGATGA
TATTGTTTCAGCAGATGTGGAAGAGGTTGAGGTGGTGGAGGGTGTGGCTGGAGAAGAGGATCATCATGAT
GAACAGGAAGAACACGGGGAAGAAAATGCTGAGGCAGAGGGACAACATGATGAGCATGATGAAGACGGGA
GTGATATGGAGCTGGACTTGTTAGCAGCAGCTGAAACAGAAAGTGATAGTGAAAGTAACCACAGCAACCA
AGATAATGCTAGTGGGCGCAGAAGCGTTGTCACTGCAGCAACTGCTGGTTCAGAAGCAGGAGCAAGCAGT
GTTCCTGCCTTCTTTTCTGAAGATGATTCTCAATCGAATGACTCAAGTGATTCTGATAGCAGTAGTAGTC
AGAGTGACGACATAGAACAGGAGACCTTTATGCTTGATGAGCCATTAGAAAGAACCACAAATAGCTCCCA
TGCCAATGGTGCTGCCCAAGCTCCCCGTTCAATGCAGTGGGCTGTCCGCAACACCCAGCATCAGCGAGCA
GCCAGTACAGCCCCTTCCAGTACATCTACACCAGCAGCAAGTTCAGCGGGTTTGATTTATATTGATCCTT
CAAACTTACGCCGGAGTGGTACCATCAGTACAAGTGCTGCAGCTGCAGCAGCTGCTTTGGAAGCTAGCAA
CGCCAGCAGTTACCTAACATCTGCAAGCAGTTTAGCCAGGGCTTACAGCATTGTCATTAGACAAATCTCG
GACTTGATGGGCCTTATTCCTAAGTATAATCACCTAGTATACTCTCAGATTCCAGCAGCTGTGAAATTGA
CTTACCAAGATGCAGTAAACTTACAGAACTATGTAGAAGAAAAGCTTATTCCCACTTGGAACTGGATGGT
CAGTATTATGGATTCTACTGAAGCTCAATTACGTTATGGTTCTGCATTAGCATCTGCTGGTGATCCTGGA
CATCCAAATCATCCTCTTCACGCTTCTCAGAATTCAGCGAGAAGAGAGAGGATGACTGCGCGAGAAGAAG
CTAGCTTACGAACACTTGAAGGCAGACGACGTGCCACCTTGCTTAGCGCCCGTCAAGGAATGATGTCTGC
ACGAGGAGACTTCCTAAATTATGCTCTGTCTCTAATGCGGTCTCATAATGATGAGCATTCTGATGTTCTT
CCAGTTTTGGATGTTTGCTCATTGAAGCATGTGGCATATGTTTTTCAAGCACTTATATACTGGATTAAGG
CAATGAATCAGCAGACAACATTGGATACACCTCAACTAGAACGCAAAAGGACGCGAGAACTCTTGGAACT
GGGTATTGATAATGAAGATTCAGAACATGAAAATGATGATGACACCAATCAAAGTGCTACTTTGAATGAT
AAGGATGATGACTCTCTTCCTGCAGAAACTGGCCAAAACCATCCATTTTTCCGACGTTCAGACTCCATGA
CATTCCTTGGGTGTATACCCCCAAATCCATTTGAAGTGCCTCTGGCTGAAGCCATCCCCTTGGCTGATCA
GCCACATCTGTTGCAGCCAAATGCTAGAAAGGAGGATCTTTTTGGCCGTCCAAGTCAGGGTCTTTATTCT
TCATCTGCCAGTAGTGGGAAATGTTTAATGGAGGTTACAGTGGATAGAAACTGCCTAGAGGTTCTTCCAA
CAAAAATGTCTTATGCTGCCAATCTGAAAAATGTAATGAACATGCAAAACCGGCAAAAAAAAGAAGGGGA
AGAACAGCCCGTGCTGCCAGAAGAAACTGAGAGTTCAAAACCAGGGCCATCTGCTCATGATCTTGCTGCA
CAATTAAAAAGTAGCTTACTAGCAGAAATAGGACTTACTGAAAGTGAAGGGCCACCTCTCACATCTTTCA
GGCCACAGTGTAGCTTTATGGGAATGGTTATTTCCCATGATATGCTGCTAGGACGTTGGCGCCTTTCTTT
AGAACTGTTCGGCAGGGTATTCATGGAAGATGTTGGAGCAGAACCTGGATCAATCCTAACTGAATTGGGT
GGTTTTGAGGTAAAAGAATCAAAATTCCGCAGAGAAATGGAAAAACTGAGAAACCAGCAGTCAAGAGATT
TGTCACTAGAGGTTGATCGGGATCGAGATCTTCTCATTCAGCAGACTATGAGGCAGCTTAACAATCACTT
TGGTCGAAGATGTGCTACTACACCAATGGCTGTACACAGAGTAAAAGTCACATTTAAGGATGAGCCAGGA
GAGGGCAGTGGTGTAGCACGAAGTTTTTATACAGCCATTGCACAAGCATTTTTATCAAATGAAAAATTGC
CAAATCTAGAGTGTATCCAAAATGCCAACAAAGGCACCCACACAAGTTTAATGCAGAGATTAAGGAACCG
AGGAGAGAGAGACCGGGAAAGGGAGAGAGAAAGGGAAATGAGGAGGAGTAGTGGTTTGCGAGCAGGTTCT
CGGAGGGACCGGGATAGAGACTTTAGAAGACAGCTTTCCATCGACACTAGGCCCTTTAGACCAGCCTCTG
AAGGGAATCCTAGCGATGATCCTGAGCCTTTGCCAGCA
[183 nt withheld, positions 7879-8061]
CGGGAAAATGGAGCTGATAGTATCCTGGATCTTGGATTAGTAGACTCCTCAGAAAAGGTACAGCAGGAAA
ACCGAAAGCGCCATGGCTCTAGTCGAAGTGTAGTAGATATGGATTTAGATGATACAGATGATGGTGATGA
CAATGCCCCTTTGTTTTACCAACCTGGGAAAAGAGGATTTTATACTCCAAGGCCTGGCAAGAACACAGAA
GCAAGGTTGAATTGTTTCAGAAACATTGGCAGGATTCTTGGACTATGTCTGTTACAGAATGAACTCTGTC
CTATCACATTGAATAGACATGTAATTAAAGTATTGCTTGGTAGAAAAGTCAATTGGCATGATTTTGCTTT
TTTTGATCCTGTAATGTATGAGAGTTTGCGGCAACTAATCCTCGCGTCTCAGAGTTCAGATGCTGATGCT
GTTTTCTCAGCAATGGATTTGGCATTTGCAATTGACCTGTGTAAAGAAGAAGGTGGAGGACAGGTTGAAC
TCATTCCTAATGGTGTAAATATACCAGTCACTCCACAGAATGTATATGAGTATGTGCGGAAATACGCAGA
ACACAGAATGTTGGTAGTTGCAGAACAGCCCTTACATGCAATGAGGAAAGGTCTACTAGATGTGCTTCCA
AAAAATTCATTAGAAGATTTAACGGCAGAAGATTTTAGGCTTTTGGTAAATGGCTGCGGTGAAGTCAATG
TGCAAATGCTGATCAGTTTTACCTCTTTCAATGATGAATCAGGAGAAAATGCTGAGAAGCTTCTGCAGTT
CAAGCGTTGGTTCTGGTCAATAGTAGAGAAGATGAGCATGACAGAACGACAAGATCTTGTTTACTTTTGG
ACATCAAGCCCATCACTGCCAGCCAGTGAAGAAGGATTCCAGCCTATGCCCTCAATCACAATAAGACCAC
CAGATGACCAACATCTTCCTACTGCAAATACTTGCATTTCTCGACTTTACGTCCCACTCTATTCCTCTAA
ACAGATTCTCAAACAGAAATTGTTACTCGCCATTAAGACCAAGAATTTTGGTTTTGTGCATCACCATCAC
CATCACTAGCCATCAAGCTTATCGATACCGTCGACCTCGAGGGGGGGCCCGGTACCTTAATTAATTAAGG
TACCAGGTAAGTGTACCCAATTCGCCCTATAGTGAGTCGTATTACAATTCACTCGATCGCCCTTCCCAAC
AGTTGCGCAGCCTGAATGGCGAATGGAGATCCAATTTTTAAGTGTATAATGTGTTAAACTACTGATTCTA
ATTGTTTGTGTATTTTAGATTCACAGTCCCAAGGCTCATTTCAGGCCCCTCAGTCCTCACAGTCTGTTCA
TGATCATAATCAGCCATACCACATTTGTAGAGGTTTTACTTGCTTTAAAAAACCTCCCACACCTCCCCCT
GAACCTGAAACATAAAATGAATGCAATTGTTGTTGTTAACTTGTTTATTGCAGCTTATAATGGTTACAAA
TAAAGCAATAGCATCACAAATTTCACAAATAAAGCATTTTTTTCACTGCATTCTAGTTGTGGTTTGTCCA
AACTCATCAATGTATCTTAACGCGTAAATTGTAAGCGTTAATATTTTGTTAAAATTCGCGTTAAATTTTT
GTTAAATCAGCTCATTTTTTAACCAATAGGCCGAAATCGGCAAAATCCCTTATAAATCAAAAGAATAGAC
CGAGATAGGGT
[37 nt withheld, positions 9753-9789]
AAAGAACGTGGACTCCAACGTCAAAGG
[49 nt withheld, positions 9817-9865]
T
[91 nt withheld, positions 9867-9957]
G
[124 nt withheld, positions 9959-10082]
CAGGTGGCACTTTTCGGGGAAATGTGCGCGGAACCCCTATTTGTTTATTTTTCTAAATACATTCAAATAT
GTATCCGCTCATGAGACAATAACCCTGATAAATGCTTCAATAATATTGAAAAAGGAAGAATCCTGAGGCG
GAAAGAACCAGCTGTGGAATGTGTGTCAGTTAGGGTGTGGAAAGTCCCCAGGCTCCCCAGCAGGCAGAAG
TATGCAAAGCATGCATCTCAATTAGTCAGCAACCAGGTGTGGAAAGTCCCCAGGCTCCCCAGCAGGCAGA
AGTATGCAAAGCATGCATCTCAATTAGTCAGCAACCATAGTCCCGCCCCTAACTCCGCCCATCCCGCCCC
TAACTCCGCCCAGTTCCGCCCATTCTCCGCCCCATGGCTGACTAATTTTTTTTATTTATGCAGAGGCCGA
GGCCGCCTCGGCCTCTGAGCTATTCCAGAAGTAGTGAGGAGGCTTTTTTGGAGGCCTAGGCTTTTGCAAA
GATCGATCAAGAGACAGGATGAGGATCGTTTCGCATGATTGAACAAGATGGATTGCACGCAGGTTCTCCG
GCCGCTTGGGTGGAGAGGCTATTCGGCTATGACTGGGCACAACAGACAATCGGCTGCTCTGATGCCGCCG
TGTTCCGGCTGTCAGCGCAGGGGCGCCCGGTTCTTTTTGTCAAGACCGACCTGTCCGGTGCCCTGAATGA
ACTGCAAGACGAGGCAGCGCGGCTATCGTGGCTGGCCACGACGGGCGTTCCTTGCGCAGCTGTGCTCGAC
GTTGTCACTGAAGCGGGAAGGGACTGGCTGCTATTGGGCGAAGTGCCGGGGCAGGATCTCCTGTCATCTC
ACCTTGCTCCTGCCGAGAAAGTATCCATCATGGCTGATGCAATGCGGCGGCTGCATACGCTTGATCCGGC
TACCTGCCCATTCGACCACCAAGCGAAACATCGCATCGAGCGAGCACGTACTCGGATGGAAGCCGGTCTT
GTCGATCAGGATGATCTGGACGAAGAACATCAGGGGCTCGCGCCAGCCGAACTGTTCGCCAGGCTCAAGG
CGAGCATGCCCGACGGCGAGGATCTCGTCGTGACCCATGGCGATGCCTGCTTGCCGAATATCATGGTGGA
AAATGGCCGCTTTTCTGGATTCATCGACTGTGGCCGGCTGGGTGTGGCGGACCGCTATCAGGACATAGCG
TTGGCTACCCGTGATATTGCTGAAGAACTTGGCGGCGAATGGGCTGACCGCTTCCTCGTGCTTTACGGTA
TCGCCGCTCCCGATTCGCAGCGCATCGCCTTCTATCGCCTTCTTGACGAGTTCTTCTGAGCGGGACTCTG
GGGTTCGAAATGACCGACCAAGCGACGCCCAACCTGCCATCACGAGATTTCGATTCCACCGCCGCCTTCT
ATGAAAGGTTGGGCTTCGGAATCGTTTTCCGGGACGCCGGCTGGATGATCCTCCAGCGCGGGGATCTCAT
GCTGGAGTTCTTCGCCCACCCTAGGGGGAGGCTAACTGAAACACGGAAGGAGACAATACCGGAAGGAACC
CGCGCTATGACGGCAATAAAAAGACAGAATAAAACGCACGGTGTTGGGTCGTTTGTTCATAAACGCGGGG
TTCGGTCCCAGGGCTGGCACTCTGTCGATACCCCACCGAGACCCCATTGGGGCCAATACGCCCGCGTTTC
TTCCTTTTCCCCACCCCACCCCCCAAGTTCGGGTGAAGGCCCAGGGCTCGCAGCCAACGTCGGGGCGGCA
GGCCCTGCCATAGCCTCAGGTTACTCATATATACTTTAGATTGATTTAAAACTTCATTTTTAATTTAAAA
GGATCTAGGTGAAGATCCTTTTTGATAATCTCATGACCAAAATCCCTTAACGTGAGTTTTCGTTCCACTG
AGCGTCAGACCCCGTAGAAAAGATCAAAGGATCTTCTTGAGATCCTTTTTTTCTGCGCGTAATCTGCTGC
TTGCAAACAAAAAAACCACCGCTACCAGCGGTGGTTTGTTTGCCGGATCAAGAGCTACCAACTCTTTTTC
CGAAGGTAACTGGCTTCAGCAGAGCGCAGATACCAAATACTGTTCTTCTAGTGTAGCCGTAGTTAGGCCA
CCACTTCAAGAACTCTGTAGCACCGCCTACATACCTCGCTCTGCTAATCCTGTTACCAGTGGCTGCTGCC
AGTGGCGATAAGTCGTGTCTTACCGGGTTGGACTCAAGACGATAGTTACCGGATAAGGCGCAGCGGTCGG
GCTGAACGGGGGGTTCGTGCACACAGCCCAGCTTGGAGCGAACGACCTACACCGAACTGAGATACCTACA
GCGTGAGCTATGAGAAAGCGCCACGCTTCCCGAAGGGAGAAAGGCGGACAGGTATCCGGTAAGCGGCAGG
GTCGGAACAGGAGAGCGCACGAGGGAGCTTCCAGGGGGAAACGCCTGGTATCTTTATAGTCCTGTCGGGT
TTCGCCACCTCTGACTTGAGCGTCGATTTTTGTGATGCTCGTCAGGGGGGCGGAGCCTATGGAAAAACGC
CAGCAACGCGGCCTTTTTACGGTTCCTGGCCTTTTGCTGGCCTTTTGCTCACATGTTCTTTCCTGCGTTA
TCCCCTGATTCTGTGGATAACCGTATTACCGCCATGCATTAGTTATTAATAGTAATCAATTACGGGGTCA
TTAGTTCATAGCCCATATATGGAGTTCCG
