>Addgene plasmid #37188 | pCMV-Tag2B EDD | addgene partial sequence | sequence record 49514 | CMV_fwd
TTAGTGAACCGTCAGATCCGCTAGCGATTACGCCAAGCTCGAAATTAACCCTCACTAAAGGGAACAAAAG
CTGGAGCTCCACCGCGGTGGCGGCCGCCACCATGGATTACAAGGATGACGACGATAAGAGCCCGGGCGGA
TCCCCCGGGCTGCAGGAATTCGATCGAGTGGAGGACGAGAAGGAAAGCACCATGACGTCCATCCATTTCG
TGGTTCACCCGCTGCCGGGCACCGAGGACCAGCTCAATGACAGGTTACGAGAAGTTTCTGAGAAGCTGAA
CAAATATAATTTAAACAGCCACCCCCCTTTGAATGTATTGGAACAGGCTACTATTAAACAGTGTGTGGTG
GGACCAAATCATGCTGCCTTTCTTCTTGAGGATGGTAGAGTTTGCAGGATTGGTTTTTCAGTACAGCCAG
ACAGATTGGAATTGGGTAAACCTGATAATAATGATGGGTCAAAGTTGAACAGCAACTCGGGGGCAGGGAG
GACGTCAAGGCCTGGTAGGACAAGCGACTCTCCATGGTTTCTCTCAGGTTCTGAGACTCTAGGCAGGCTG
GCAGGCAACACCTTAGGAAGCCGCTGGAGTTCTGGAGTGGGTGGAAGTGGTGGAGGATCCTCTGGTAGGT
CATCAGCTGGAGCTCGAGATTCCCGCCGGCAGACTCGAGTTATTCGGACAGGACGGGATCGAGGGTCTGG
GCTTTTGGGCAGTCAGCCCCAGCCAGTTATTCCAGCATCTGTCATTCCAGAGGAGCTGATTTCACAGGCC
CAAGTTGTTTTACAAGGCAAATCCAGAAGTGTCATTATTCGAGAACTTCAGAGAACAAATCTTGATGTGA
ACCTTGCTGTAAATAATTTACTTAGCCGGGATGATGAAGATGGAGATGATGGGGATGATACAGCCAGCGA
ATCTTATTTGCCTGGAGAGGATCTTATGTCTCTCCTTGATGCC
