>Addgene plasmid #37188 | pCMV-Tag2B EDD | addgene partial sequence | sequence record 49515 | T7 5'-TAATACGACTCACTATAGGG-3'
ATTAAGGTACCGGGCCCCCCCTCGAGGTCGACGGTATCGATAAGCTTGATGGCTAGTGATGGTGATGGTG
ATGCACAAAACCAAAATTCTTGGTCTTAATGGCGAGTAACAATTTCTGTTTGAGAATCTGTTTAGAGGAA
TAGAGTGGGACGTAAAGTCGAGAAATGCAAGTATTTGCAGTAGGAAGATGTTGGTCATCTGGTGGTCTTA
TTGTGATTGAGGGCATAGGCTGGAATCCTTCTTCACTGGCTGGCAGTGATGGGCTTGATGTCCAAAAGTA
AACAAGATCTTGTCGTTCTGTCATGCTCATCTTCTCTACTATTGACCAGAACCAACGCTTGAACTGCAGA
AGCTTCTCAGCATTTTCTCCTGATTCATCATTGAAAGAGGTAAAACTGATCAGCATTTGCACATTGACTT
CACCGCAGCCATTTACCAAAAGCCTAAAATCTTCTGCCGTTAAATCTTCTAATGAATTTTTTGGAAGCAC
ATCTAGTAGACCTTTCCTCATTGCATGTAAGGGCTGTTCTGCAACTACCAACATTCTGTGTTCTGCGTAT
TTCCGCACATACTCATATACATTCTGTGGAGTGACTGGTATATTTACACCATTAGGAATGAGTTCAACCT
GTCCTCCACCTTCTTCTTTACACAGGTCAATTGCAAATGCCAAATCCATTGCTGAGAAAACAGCATCAGC
ATCTGAACTCTGAGACGCGAGGATTAGTTGCCGCAAACTCTCATACATTACAGGATCAAAAAAAGCAAAA
TCATGCCAATTGTCTTTTCTACCAAGCAATACTTTAATTACATGTCTATTCAATGTGATAGGACAGAGTT
CATTCTGTAACAGACATAGTCCAAGAATCCTGCCAA
